>Addgene plasmid #38234 | pIS1-Actb5UTR-renilla | addgene partial sequence | sequence record 51136 | Rluc-R 5'-TTTACATCTGGCCCACCACT-3'
TTCTGGATCATAAACTTTCGAAGTCATGGTGGCTAGCGGCGCGCCGGCGAACTGGTGGCGGGTGTGGACC
GGCAACGAAGGAGCTGCAAAGAAGCTGTGCTCGCGGGTGGACGCGACTCGACAGTGGCTGCGCGTTGCGC
CGCCGGGTTTTATAGGACGCCACAGCGGCCACTCGAGCCATAAAAGGCAACTTTCGGAACGGCGGGCGCT
GATTGGCTCCGCGTCGCTCACTCACCGGCCTCGCCGCACAGTGCAGCATTTTTTTACCCCCTCTCCCCTC
CTTTTGAAAAAAAAAAAAAAAAGAAGAAGAAAAAAAAAAAAGCGAGAGAGAAAGCGAGATTGAGGAAGAG
GATGAAGAGTTTTGGCGATGGGTGCTGGCTCCGTAGGCCCAGATGTACAGGAATAGCCTCCGCCCTTGTG
GACACTGCCCCATTCAATGTCTCGGTTACTAGGCCTGCATTCTGGGGGTCACCCAACCACCCCAGGACCC
TCTGGGTGTGGATGTCACGTGGATATCGAGCACTTAAGTGGATGAGGGTCAGCATCGAGGCCCGGACCCT
ATTTGTGTGGCCTCTTGTTTGAGGGACACGCGGGGCCTGGATTGAATGGACAGAGAGTCACTCCCCCTTG
CTAGCAATTGCTAGCAATAGCCGGAAAGCCAGATCCGGGGGGGCCCCTTCTGCTGTGGTTCTAATTTGCT
AGGTGTGTTGGGGTTCAACTTGGAAGCAGAACTCTGGTTGGAGAGGTTTTCATGGATCTTGACCTCTTAG
AGACTCAAGGCCATCCTATCCCAAGCAT
