[The description below was written by a language model from this plasmid's Addgene catalogue record.]
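Description:
pIS1-Actb5UTR-renilla is a mammalian expression reporter plasmid built on the pIS1 backbone, a Renilla luciferase vector. The recorded total size is about 3.6 kb. It is propagated in E. coli under ampicillin selection. The record gives no feature table, so the bacterial origin of replication, the polyadenylation signal and any other backbone elements are not documented here, and the copy number is listed as unknown. No mammalian selection marker is recorded.

The payload is the mouse beta-actin (Actb) 5' untranslated region fused directly to the Renilla luciferase open reading frame. The original promoter of pIS1 was removed and replaced with roughly 1 kb of genomic sequence lying upstream of the endogenous Actb 5' UTR. Transcription is therefore driven by the native Actb promoter and should yield an mRNA with the authentic Actb leader ahead of the luciferase coding sequence. The fragment was inserted by restriction cloning between NcoI and NheI sites, with the NcoI site destroyed in the process.

With this arrangement, Renilla luciferase activity reports on how the Actb 5' UTR influences translation of the downstream reading frame. The construct comes from a study of mTORC1-dependent control of mRNA translation, which suggests it was used to measure how reporter translation responds to changes in mTORC1 signalling. Its specific role in those experiments, for example as a test or comparison reporter alongside other 5' UTR constructs, is not stated in the record.
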