Addgene plasmid #38234: pIS1-Actb5UTR-renilla
Depositing lab: David Sabatini. Depositing organization: Whitehead Institute for Biomedical Research. Publication: A unifying model for mTORC1-mediated regulation of mRNA translation. Thoreen CC, Chantranupong L, Keys HR, Wang T, Gray NS, Sabatini DM. Nature. 2012 May 2;485(7396):109-13. doi: 10.1038/nature11083. PubMed 22552098.
Backbone
  Vector backbone: pIS1
  Backbone size w/o insert (bp): 3500
  Total vector size (bp): 3600
  Modifications to backbone: The original promoter was replaced with approximately 1 kb of sequence upstream of the endogenous 5' UTR for Actb.
  Vector type: Mammalian Expression
Growth in bacteria
  Bacterial resistance: Ampicillin, 100 μg/mL
  Growth temperature: 37°C
  Growth strain: DH5alpha
  Copy number: Unknown
Gene/Insert
  Gene/Insert name: Actb 5'UTR / Renilla (alt name: Actb)
  Species: M. musculus (mouse)
  Mutation: Actb 5' UTR fused to renilla ORF
  Entrez Gene: Actb (a.k.a. Actx, E430023M04Rik, beta-actin)
  Promoter: Endogenous Actb
  Cloning method: Restriction Enzyme; 5′ cloning site NcoI (destroyed during cloning); 3′ cloning site NheI (not destroyed)
  Sequencing primers: 5′ gtgaccttttcggtctgctc; 3′ TGGATCATAAACTTTCGAAGTCAT
Terms and licenses: Academic/Nonprofit Terms; Industry Terms: Not Available to Industry
How to cite: pIS1-Actb5UTR-renilla was a gift from David Sabatini (Addgene plasmid # 38234 ; http://n2t.net/addgene:38234 ; RRID:Addgene_38234)
